>Addgene plasmid #178851 | pCAGGS-mNG-eDHFR(69K6)-G-alpha-q(L254A) | depositor full sequence | sequence record 347285 | Full Sequence
GTCGACATTGATTATTGACTAGTTATTAATAGTAATCAATTACGGGGTCATTAGTTCATAGCCCATATAT
GGAGTTCCGCGTTACATAACTTACGGTAAATGGCCCGCCTGGCTGACCGCCCAACGACCCCCGCCCATTG
ACGTCAATAATGACGTATGTTCCCATAGTAACGCCAATAGGGACTTTCCATTGACGTCAATGGGTGGACT
ATTTACGGTAAACTGCCCACTTGGCAGTACATCAAGTGTATCATATGCCAAGTACGCCCCCTATTGACGT
CAATGACGGTAAATGGCCCGCCTGGCATTATGCCCAGTACATGACCTTATGGGACTTTCCTACTTGGCAG
TACATCTACGTATTAGTCATCGCTATTACCATGGGTCGAGGTGAGCCCCACGTTCTGCTTCACTCTCCCC
ATCTCCCCCCCCTCCCCACCCCCAATTTTGTATTTATTTATTTTTTAATTATTTTGTGCAGCGATGGGGG
CGGGGGGGGGGGGGGCGCGCGCCAGGCGGGGCGGGGCGGGGGCGAGGGCGGGGCGGGGCGAGGCGGAGAG
GTGCGGCGGCAGCCAATCAGAGCGGCGCGCTCCGAAAGTTTCCTTTTATGGCGAGGCGGCGGCGGCGGCG
GCCCTATAAAAAGCGAAGCGCGCGGCGGGCGGGAGTCGCTGCGTTGCCTTCGCCCCGTGCCCCGCTCCGC
GCCGCCTCGCGCCGCCCGCCCCGGCTCTGACTGACCGCGTTACTCCCACAGGTGAGCGGGCGGGACGGCC
CTTCTCCTCCGGGCTGTAATTAGCGCTTGGTTTAATGACGGCTCGTTTCTTTTCTGTGGCTGCGTGAAAG
CCTTAAAGGGCTCCGGGAGGGCCCTTTGTGCGGGGGGGAGCGGCTCGGGGGGTGCGTGCGTGTGTGTGTG
CGTGGGGAGCGCCGCGTGCGGCCCGCGCTGCCCGGCGGCTGTGAGCGCTGCGGGCGCGGCGCGGGGCTTT
GTGCGCTCCGCGTGTGCGCGAGGGGAGCGCGGCCGGGGGCGGTGCCCCGCGGTGCGGGGGGGCTGCGAGG
GGAACAAAGGCTGCGTGCGGGGTGTGTGCGTGGGGGGGTGAGCAGGGGGTGTGGGCGCGGCGGTCGGGCT
GTAACCCCCCCCTGCACCCCCCTCCCCGAGTTGCTGAGCACGGCCCGGCTTCGGGTGCGGGGCTCCGTGC
GGGGCGTGGCGCGGGGCTCGCCGTGCCGGGCGGGGGGTGGCGGCAGGTGGGGGTGCCGGGCGGGGCGGGG
CCGCCTCGGGCCGGGGAGGGCTCGGGGGAGGGGCGCGGCGGCCCCGGAGCGCCGGCGGCTGTCGAGGCGC
GGCGAGCCGCAGCCATTGCCTTTTATGGTAATCGTGCGAGAGGGCGCAGGGACTTCCTTTGTCCCAAATC
TGGCGGAGCCGAAATCTGGGAGGCGCCGCCGCACCCCCTCTAGCGGGCGCGGGCGAAGCGGTGCGGCGCC
GGCAGGAAGGAAATGGGCGGGGAGGGCCTTCGTGCGTCGCCGCGCCGCCGTCCCCTTCTCCATCTCCAGC
CTCGGGGCTGCCGCAGGGGGACGGCTGCCTTCGGGGGGGACGGGGCAGGGCGGGGTTCGGCTTCTGGCGT
GTGACCGGCGGCTCTAGAGCCTCTGCTAACCATGTTCATGCCTTCTTCTTTTTCCTACAGCTCCTGGGCA
ACGTGCTGGTTGTTGTGCTGTCTCATCATTTTGGCAAAGAATTGGCCACCATGGTGAGCAAGGGCGAGGA
GGATAACATGGCCTCTCTCCCAGCGACACATGAGTTACACATCTTTGGCTCCATCAACGGTGTGGACTTT
GACATGGTGGGTCAGGGCACCGGCAATCCAAATGATGGTTATGAGGAGTTAAACCTGAAGTCCACCAAGG
GTGACCTCCAGTTCTCCCCCTGGATTCTGGTCCCTCATATCGGGTATGGCTTCCATCAGTACCTGCCCTA
CCCTGACGGGATGTCGCCTTTCCAGGCCGCCATGGTAGATGGCTCCGGCTACCAAGTCCATCGCACAATG
CAGTTTGAAGATGGTGCCTCCCTTACTGTTAACTACCGCTACACCTACGAGGGAAGCCACATCAAAGGAG
AGGCCCAGGTGAAGGGGACTGGTTTCCCTGCTGACGGTCCTGTGATGACCAACTCGCTGACCGCTGCGGA
CTGGTGCAGGTCGAAGAAGACTTACCCCAACGACAAAACCATCATCAGTACCTTTAAGTGGAGTTACACC
ACTGGAAATGGCAAGCGCTACCGGAGCACTGCGCGGACCACCTACACCTTTGCCAAGCCAATGGCGGCTA
ACTATCTGAAGAACCAGCCGATGTACGTGTTCCGTAAGACGGAGCTCAAGCACTCCAAGACCGAGCTCAA
CTTCAAGGAGTGGCAAAAGGCCTTTACCGATGTGATGGGCATGGACGAGCTCTACAAGTCTGGGTCCGCA
GCCAGTAGCGCCGGAAGTATGATCAGTCTGATTGCGGCGTTAGCGGTAGATCGCGTTATCGGCATGGAAA
ACGCCATGCCGTGGAACCTGCCTGCCGATCTCGCCTGGTTTAAACGCAACACCTTAAATAAACCCGTGAT
TATGGGCCGCCATACCTGGGAATCAATCGGTCGTCCGTTGCCAGGACGCAAAAATATTATCCTCAGCAGT
CAACCGGGTACGGACAAAAAAAAGAAAAAGAAAGATCGCGTAACGTGGGTGAAGTCGGTGGATGAAGCCA
TCGCGGCGTGTGGTGACGTACCAGAAATCATGGTGATTGGCGGCGGTCGCGTTTATGAACAGTTCTTGCC
AAAAGCGCAAAAACTGTATCTGACGCATATCGACGCAGAAGTGGAAGGCGACACCCATTTCCCGGATTAC
GAGCCGGATGACTGGGAATCGGTATTCAGCGAATTCCACGATGCTGATGCGCAGAACTCTCACAGCTATT
GCTTTGAGATTCTGGAGCGGCGGCTGTACTCTGGTGGCGGAGGCTCGGGCGGAGGTGGGTCGGGTGGCGG
CGGATCTTCAGCTGGAGCTTCGTTGTACAAGGCAAGAGGAGCCGCTGCGGGTGCCGGAGGCGCTGGTAGG
AGCGGCAAAAAGGGGAAGAAAGGGAAAAAGGGCACCACAATGACTCTGGAGTCCATCATGGCATCCTCCC
TGAGCGAGGAGGCCAAGGAAGCCCGGAGGATCAACGACGAGATCGAGCGGCAGCTGCGCAGGGACAAGCG
CGACGCCCGCCGGGAGCTCAAGCTGCTGCTGCTGGGGACAGGGGAGAGTGGCAAGTCGACCTTCATCAAG
CAGATGAGGATCATCCACGGGTCGGGCTACTCTGACGAAGACAAGCGCGGCTTCACCAAGCTGGTGTATC
AGAACATCTTCACGGCCATGCAGGCCATGATCAGAGCGATGGACACACTCAAGATCCCATACAAGTATGA
ACACAATAAGGCTCATGCACAATTGGTTCGAGAGGTTGATGTGGAGAAGGTGTCTGCTTTTGAGAATCCA
TATGTAGATGCAATAAAGAGCTTGTGGAATGATCCTGGAATCCAGGAGTGCTACGACAGACGACGGGAAT
ATCAGTTATCTGACTCTACCAAATACTATCTGAATGACTTGGACCGTGTAGCCGACCCTTCCTATCTGCC
TACACAACAAGACGTGCTTAGAGTTCGAGTCCCCACTACAGGGATCATCGAATACCCCTTTGACTTACAA
AGTGTCATTTTCAGAATGGTCGATGTAGGGGGCCTGAGGTCAGAGAGAAGAAAATGGATACACTGCTTTG
AAAATGTCACCTCCATCATGTTTCTAGTAGCGCTTAGCGAATATGATCAAGTTCTTGTGGAGTCAGACAA
TGAGAACCGCATGGAGGAGAGCAAAGCAGCCTTTAGAACAATTATCACCTACCCCTGGTTCCAGAACTCC
TCTGTGATTCTGTTCTTAAACAAGAAAGATCTTCTAGAGGAGAAAATCATGTATTCCCACCTAGTCGACT
ACTTCCCAGAATATGATGGACCCCAGAGAGATGCCCAGGCAGCTCGAGAATTCATCCTGAAAATGTTCGT
GGACCTGAACCCCGACAGTGACAAAATCATCTACTCCCACTTCACGTGCGCCACAGATACCGAGAACATC
CGCTTCGTCTTTGCAGCCGTCAAGGACACCATCCTGCAGCTGAACCTGAAGGAGTACAATCTGGTCTAAC
AGTTGCTCGAGAGTACCCGGGATACTCGCGGCCGCCACCGCGGTGGAGCTCCAGCTTTTGTTCCCTTTAG
TGAGGGTTAATTGCGCGCTTGGCGTAATCATGGTCATAGCTGTTTCCTGTGTGAAATTGTTATCCGCTAA
TTCACTCCTCAGGTGCAGGCTGCCTATCAGAAGGTGGTGGCTGGTGTGGCCAATGCCCTGGCTCACAAAT
ACCACTGAGATCTTTTTCCCTCTGCCAAAAATTATGGGGACATCATGAAGCCCCTTGAGCATCTGACTTC
TGGCTAATAAAGGAAATTTATTTTCATTGCAATAGTGTGTTGGAATTTTTTGTGTCTCTCACTCGGAAGG
ACATATGGGAGGGCAAATCATTTAAAACATCAGAATGAGTATTTGGTTTAGAGTTTGGCAACATATGCCC
ATATGCTGGCTGCCATGAACAAAGGTTGGCTATAAAGAGGTCATCAGTATATGAAACAGCCCCCTGCTGT
CCATTCCTTATTCCATAGAAAAGCCTTGACTTGAGGTTAGATTTTTTTTATATTTTGTTTTGTGTTATTT
TTTTCTTTAACATCCCTAAAATTTTCCTTACATGTTTTACTAGCCAGATTTTTCCTCCTCTCCTGACTAC
TCCCAGTCATAGCTGTCCCTCTTCTCTTATGGAGATCCCTCGACCTGCAGCCCAAGCTTGGCGTAATCAT
GGTCATAGCTGTTTCCTGTGTGAAATTGTTATCCGCTCACAATTCCACACAACATACGAGCCGGAAGCAT
AAAGTGTAAAGCCTGGGGTGCCTAATGAGTGAGCTAACTCACATTAATTGCGTTGCGCTCACTGCCCGCT
TTCCAGTCGGGAAACCTGTCGTGCCAGCGGATCCGCATCTCAATTAGTCAGCAACCATAGTCCCGCCCCT
AACTCCGCCCATCCCGCCCCTAACTCCGCCCAGTTCCGCCCATTCTCCGCCCCATGGCTGACTAATTTTT
TTTATTTATGCAGAGGCCGAGGCCGCCTCGGCCTCTGAGCTATTCCAGAAGTAGTGAGGAGGCTTTTTTG
GAGGCCTAGGCTTTTGCAAAAAGCTAACTTGTTTATTGCAGCTTATAATGGTTACAAATAAAGCAATAGC
ATCACAAATTTCACAAATAAAGCATTTTTTTCACTGCATTCTAGTTGTGGTTTGTCCAAACTCATCAATG
TATCTTATCATGTCTGGATCCGCTGCATTAATGAATCGGCCAACGCGCGGGGAGAGGCGGTTTGCGTATT
GGGCGCTCTTCCGCTTCCTCGCTCACTGACTCGCTGCGCTCGGTCGTTCGGCTGCGGCGAGCGGTATCAG
CTCACTCAAAGGCGGTAATACGGTTATCCACAGAATCAGGGGATAACGCAGGAAAGAACATGTGAGCAAA
AGGCCAGCAAAAGGCCAGGAACCGTAAAAAGGCCGCGTTGCTGGCGTTTTTCCATAGGCTCCGCCCCCCT
GACGAGCATCACAAAAATCGACGCTCAAGTCAGAGGTGGCGAAACCCGACAGGACTATAAAGATACCAGG
CGTTTCCCCCTGGAAGCTCCCTCGTGCGCTCTCCTGTTCCGACCCTGCCGCTTACCGGATACCTGTCCGC
CTTTCTCCCTTCGGGAAGCGTGGCGCTTTCTCAATGCTCACGCTGTAGGTATCTCAGTTCGGTGTAGGTC
GTTCGCTCCAAGCTGGGCTGTGTGCACGAACCCCCCGTTCAGCCCGACCGCTGCGCCTTATCCGGTAACT
ATCGTCTTGAGTCCAACCCGGTAAGACACGACTTATCGCCACTGGCAGCAGCCACTGGTAACAGGATTAG
CAGAGCGAGGTATGTAGGCGGTGCTACAGAGTTCTTGAAGTGGTGGCCTAACTACGGCTACACTAGAAGG
ACAGTATTTGGTATCTGCGCTCTGCTGAAGCCAGTTACCTTCGGAAAAAGAGTTGGTAGCTCTTGATCCG
GCAAACAAACCACCGCTGGTAGCGGTGGTTTTTTTGTTTGCAAGCAGCAGATTACGCGCAGAAAAAAAGG
ATCTCAAGAAGATCCTTTGATCTTTTCTACGGGGTCTGACGCTCAGTGGAACGAAAACTCACGTTAAGGG
ATTTTGGTCATGAGATTATCAAAAAGGATCTTCACCTAGATCCTTTTAAATTAAAAATGAAGTTTTAAAT
CAATCTAAAGTATATATGAGTAAACTTGGTCTGACAGTTACCAATGCTTAATCAGTGAGGCACCTATCTC
AGCGATCTGTCTATTTCGTTCATCCATAGTTGCCTGACTCCCCGTCGTGTAGATAACTACGATACGGGAG
GGCTTACCATCTGGCCCCAGTGCTGCAATGATACCGCGAGACCCACGCTCACCGGCTCCAGATTTATCAG
CAATAAACCAGCCAGCCGGAAGGGCCGAGCGCAGAAGTGGTCCTGCAACTTTATCCGCCTCCATCCAGTC
TATTAATTGTTGCCGGGAAGCTAGAGTAAGTAGTTCGCCAGTTAATAGTTTGCGCAACGTTGTTGCCATT
GCTACAGGCATCGTGGTGTCACGCTCGTCGTTTGGTATGGCTTCATTCAGCTCCGGTTCCCAACGATCAA
GGCGAGTTACATGATCCCCCATGTTGTGCAAAAAAGCGGTTAGCTCCTTCGGTCCTCCGATCGTTGTCAG
AAGTAAGTTGGCCGCAGTGTTATCACTCATGGTTATGGCAGCACTGCATAATTCTCTTACTGTCATGCCA
TCCGTAAGATGCTTTTCTGTGACTGGTGAGTACTCAACCAAGTCATTCTGAGAATAGTGTATGCGGCGAC
CGAGTTGCTCTTGCCCGGCGTCAATACGGGATAATACCGCGCCACATAGCAGAACTTTAAAAGTGCTCAT
CATTGGAAAACGTTCTTCGGGGCGAAAACTCTCAAGGATCTTACCGCTGTTGAGATCCAGTTCGATGTAA
CCCACTCGTGCACCCAACTGATCTTCAGCATCTTTTACTTTCACCAGCGTTTCTGGGTGAGCAAAAACAG
GAAGGCAAAATGCCGCAAAAAAGGGAATAAGGGCGACACGGAAATGTTGAATACTCATACTCTTCCTTTT
TCAATATTATTGAAGCATTTATCAGGGTTATTGTCTCATGAGCGGATACATATTTGAATGTATTTAGAAA
AATAAACAAATAGGGGTTCCGCGCACATTTCCCCGAAAAGTGCCACCTG
Features (pLannotate 1.2.2; 21 found; start..end, strand, type, name):
      4..383     +  enhancer       CMV enhancer: human cytomegalovirus immediate early enhancer
    386..661     +  promoter       chicken β-actin promoter: No description available
    662..1670    +  intron         chimeric intron: chimera between introns from chicken β-actin and rabbit β-globin
   1731..2438    +  CDS            mNeonGreen: mNeonGreen is a basic (constitutively fluorescent) green/yellow fluorescent protein published in 2013, derived from Branchiostoma lanceolatum. It is reported to be a very rapidly-maturing monomer with moderate acid sensitivity.
   2469..2963    +  CDS            ecDHFR: E. coli dihydrofolate reductase; folA
   3120..4196    +  CDS            Gnaq: GNAQ_MOUSE - Experimental evidence at protein level: Swiss-Prot protein existence level 1. Guanine nucleotide-binding proteins (G proteins) are involved as modulators or transducers in various transmembrane signaling systems. Regulates B-cell selection and survival and is required to prevent B-cell-dependent autoimmunity. Regulates chemotaxis of BM- derived neutrophils and dendritic cells (in vitro). Transduces FFAR4 signaling in response to long-chain fatty acids (LCFAs). From Mus musculus (Mouse).
   4228..4251    -  misc_feature   MCS (fragment): pBluescript multiple cloning site
   4264..4282    -  promoter       T3 promoter: promoter for bacteriophage T3 RNA polymerase
   4341..4415    +  CDS            HBB (fragment): HBB_PONPY - Experimental evidence at transcript level: Swiss-Prot protein existence level 2. Involved in oxygen transport from the lung to the various peripheral tissues. From Pongo pygmaeus (Bornean orangutan).
   4486..4541    +  polyA_signal   β-globin poly(A) signal: rabbit β-globin polyadenylation signal (Gil and Proudfoot, 1987)
   4926..4942    -  protein_bind   lac operator: The lac repressor binds to the lac operator to inhibit transcription in E. coli. This inhibition can be relieved by adding lactose or isopropyl-β-D-thiogalactopyranoside (IPTG). lac repressor encoded by lacI
   4950..4980    -  promoter       lac promoter: promoter for the E. coli lac operon
   4995..5016    -  protein_bind   CAP binding site: CAP binding activates transcription in the presence of cAMP. E. coli catabolite activator protein
   5029..5068    -  CDS            lacI (fragment): lac repressor; lacI; The lac repressor binds to the lac operator to inhibit transcription in E. coli. This inhibition can be relieved by adding lactose or isopropyl-β-D-thiogalactopyranoside (IPTG).
   5075..5097    +  promoter       SV40 promoter (fragment): SV40 enhancer and early promoter
   5121..5256    +  rep_origin     SV40 ori: SV40 origin of replication
   5276..5410    +  polyA_signal   SV40 poly(A) signal: SV40 polyadenylation signal
   5412..5466    -  CDS            lacI (fragment): lac repressor; lacI; The lac repressor binds to the lac operator to inhibit transcription in E. coli. This inhibition can be relieved by adding lactose or isopropyl-β-D-thiogalactopyranoside (IPTG).
   5649..6237    -  rep_origin     ori: high-copy-number ColE1/pMB1/pBR322/pUC origin of replication
   6408..7268    -  CDS            AmpR: β-lactamase; bla; confers resistance to ampicillin, carbenicillin, and related antibiotics
   7269..7373    -  promoter       AmpR promoter: bla
