>Addgene plasmid #178851 | pCAGGS-mNG-eDHFR(69K6)-G-alpha-q(L254A) | addgene full sequence | sequence record 351723 | Addgene NGS Result
GGCGGGGCGAGGCGGAGAGGTGCGGCGGCAGCCAATCAGAGCGGCGCGCTCCGAAAGTTTCCTTTTATGG
CGAGGCGGCGGCGGCGGCGGCCCTATAAAAAGCGAAGCGCGCGGCGGGCGGGAGTCGCTGCGCGCTGCCT
TCGCCCCGTGCCCCGCTCCGCCGCCGCCTCGCGCCGCCCGCCCCGGCTCTGACTGACCGCGTTACTCCCA
CAGGTGAGCGGGCGGGACGGCCCTTCTCCTCCGGGCTGTAATTAGCGCTTGGTTTAATGACGGCTTGTTT
CTTTTCTGTGGCTGCGTGAAAGCCTTGAGGGGCTCCGGGAGGGCCCTTTGTGCGGGGGGAGCGGCTCGGG
GGGTGCGTGCGTGTGTGTGTGCGTGGGGAGCGCCGCGTGCGGCTCCGCGCTGCCCGGCGGCTGTGAGCGC
TGCGGGCGCGGCGCGGGGCTTTGTGCGCTCCGCAGTGTGCGCGAGGGGAGCGCGGCCGGGGGCGGTGCCC
CGCGGTGCGGGGGGGGCTGCGAGGGGAACAAAGGCTGCGTGCGGGGTGTGTGCGTGGGGGGGTGAGCAGG
GGGTGTGGGCGCGTCGGTCGGGCTGCAACCCCCCCTGCACCCCCCTCCCCGAGTTGCTGAGCACGGCCCG
GCTTCGGGTGCGGGGCTCCGTACGGGGCGTGGCGCGGGGCTCGCCGTGCCGGGCGGGGGGTGGCGGCAGG
TGGGGGTGCCGGGCGGGGCGGGGCCGCCTCGGGCCGGGGAGGGCTCGGGGGAGGGGCGCGGCGGCCCCCG
GAGCGCCGGCGGCTGTCGAGGCGCGGCGAGCCGCAGCCATTGCCTTTTATGGTAATCGTGCGAGAGGGCG
CAGGGACTTCCTTTGTCCCAAATCTGTGCGGAGCCGAAATCTGGGAGGCGCCGCCGCACCCCCTCTAGCG
GGCGCGGGGCGAAGCGGTGCGGCGCCGGCAGGAAGGAAATGGGCGGGGAGGGCCTTCGTGCGTCGCCGCG
CCGCCGTCCCCTTCTCCCTCTCCAGCCTCGGGGCTGTCCGCGGGGGGACGGCTGCCTTCGGGGGGGACGG
GGCAGGGCGGGGTTCGGCTTCTGGCGTGTGACCGGCGGCTCTAGAGCCTCTGCTAACCATGTTCATGCCT
TCTTCTTTTTCCTACAGCTCCTGGGCAACGTGCTGGTTATTGTGCTGTCTCATCATTTTGGCAAAGAATT
GGCCACCATGGTGAGCAAGGGCGAGGAGGATAACATGGCCTCTCTCCCAGCGACACATGAGTTACACATC
TTTGGCTCCATCAACGGTGTGGACTTTGACATGGTGGGTCAGGGCACCGGCAATCCAAATGATGGTTATG
AGGAGTTAAACCTGAAGTCCACCAAGGGTGACCTCCAGTTCTCCCCCTGGATTCTGGTCCCTCATATCGG
GTATGGCTTCCATCAGTACCTGCCCTACCCTGACGGGATGTCGCCTTTCCAGGCCGCCATGGTAGATGGC
TCCGGCTACCAAGTCCATCGCACAATGCAGTTTGAAGATGGTGCCTCCCTTACTGTTAACTACCGCTACA
CCTACGAGGGAAGCCACATCAAAGGAGAGGCCCAGGTGAAGGGGACTGGTTTCCCTGCTGACGGTCCTGT
GATGACCAACTCGCTGACCGCTGCGGACTGGTGCAGGTCGAAGAAGACTTACCCCAACGACAAAACCATC
ATCAGTACCTTTAAGTGGAGTTACACCACTGGAAATGGCAAGCGCTACCGGAGCACTGCGCGGACCACCT
ACACCTTTGCCAAGCCAATGGCGGCTAACTATCTGAAGAACCAGCCGATGTACGTGTTCCGTAAGACGGA
GCTCAAGCACTCCAAGACCGAGCTCAACTTCAAGGAGTGGCAAAAGGCCTTTACCGATGTGATGGGCATG
GACGAGCTCTACAAGTCTGGGTCCGCAGCCAGTAGCGCCGGAAGTATGATCAGTCTGATTGCGGCGTTAG
CGGTAGATCGCGTTATCGGCATGGAAAACGCCATGCCGTGGAACCTGCCTGCCGATCTCGCCTGGTTTAA
ACGCAACACCTTAAATAAACCCGTGATTATGGGCCGCCATACCTGGGAATCAATCGGTCGTCCGTTGCCA
GGACGCAAAAATATTATCCTCAGCAGTCAACCGGGTACGGACAAAAAAAAGAAAAAGAAAGATCGCGTAA
CGTGGGTGAAGTCGGTGGATGAAGCCATCGCGGCGTGTGGTGACGTACCAGAAATCATGGTGATTGGCGG
CGGTCGCGTTTATGAACAGTTCTTGCCAAAAGCGCAAAAACTGTATCTGACGCATATCGACGCAGAAGTG
GAAGGCGACACCCATTTCCCGGATTACGAGCCGGATGACTGGGAATCGGTATTCAGCGAATTCCACGATG
CTGATGCGCAGAACTCTCACAGCTATTGCTTTGAGATTCTGGAGCGGCGGCTGTACTCTGGTGGCGGAGG
CTCGGGCGGAGGTGGGTCGGGTGGCGGCGGATCTTCAGCTGGAGCTTCGTTGTACAAGGCAAGAGGAGCC
GCTGCGGGTGCCGGAGGCGCTGGTAGGAGCGGCAAAAAGGGGAAGAAAGGGAAAAAGGGCACCACAATGA
CTCTGGAGTCCATCATGGCATCCTCCCTGAGCGAGGAGGCCAAGGAAGCCCGGAGGATCAACGACGAGAT
CGAGCGGCAGCTGCGCAGGGACAAGCGCGACGCCCGCCGGGAGCTCAAGCTGCTGCTGCTGGGGACAGGG
GAGAGTGGCAAGTCGACCTTCATCAAGCAGATGAGGATCATCCACGGGTCGGGCTACTCTGACGAAGACA
AGCGCGGCTTCACCAAGCTGGTGTATCAGAACATCTTCACGGCCATGCAGGCCATGATCAGAGCGATGGA
CACACTCAAGATCCCATACAAGTATGAACACAATAAGGCTCATGCACAATTGGTTCGAGAGGTTGATGTG
GAGAAGGTGTCTGCTTTTGAGAATCCATATGTAGATGCAATAAAGAGCTTGTGGAATGATCCTGGAATCC
AGGAGTGCTACGACAGACGACGGGAATATCAGTTATCTGACTCTACCAAATACTATCTGAATGACTTGGA
CCGTGTAGCCGACCCTTCCTATCTGCCTACACAACAAGACGTGCTTAGAGTTCGAGTCCCCACTACAGGG
ATCATCGAATACCCCTTTGACTTACAAAGTGTCATTTTCAGAATGGTCGATGTAGGGGGCCTGAGGTCAG
AGAGAAGAAAATGGATACACTGCTTTGAAAATGTCACCTCCATCATGTTTCTAGTAGCGCTTAGCGAATA
TGATCAAGTTCTTGTGGAGTCAGACAATGAGAACCGCATGGAGGAGAGCAAAGCAGCCTTTAGAACAATT
ATCACCTACCCCTGGTTCCAGAACTCCTCTGTGATTCTGTTCTTAAACAAGAAAGATCTTCTAGAGGAGA
AAATCATGTATTCCCACCTAGTCGACTACTTCCCAGAATATGATGGACCCCAGAGAGATGCCCAGGCAGC
TCGAGAATTCATCCTGAAAATGTTCGTGGACCTGAACCCCGACAGTGACAAAATCATCTACTCCCACTTC
ACGTGCGCCACAGATACCGAGAACATCCGCTTCGTCTTTGCAGCCGTCAAGGACACCATCCTGCAGCTGA
ACCTGAAGGAGTACAATCTGGTCTAACAGTTGCTCGAGAGTACCCGGGATACTCGCGGCCGCCACCGCGG
TGGAGCTCCAGCTTTTGTTCCCTTTAGTGAGGGTTAATTGCGCGCTTGGCGTAATCATGGTCATAGCTGT
TTCCTGTGTGAAATTGTTATCCGCTAATTCACTCCTCAGGTGCAGGCTGCCTATCAGAAGGTGGTGGCTG
GTGTGGCCAATGCCCTGGCTCACAAATACCACTGAGATCTTTTTCCCTCTGCCAAAAATTATGGGGACAT
CATGAAGCCCCTTGAGCATCTGACTTCTGGCTAATAAAGGAAATTTATTTTCATTGCAATAGTGTGTTGG
AATTTTTTGTGTCTCTCACTCGGAAGGACATATGGGAGGGCAAATCATTTAAAACATCAGAATGAGTATT
TGGTTTAGAGTTTGGCAACATATGCCCATATGCTGGCTGCCATGAACAAAGGTTGGCTATAAAGAGGTCA
TCAGTATATGAAACAGCCCCCTGCTGTCCATTCCTTATTCCATAGAAAAGCCTTGACTTGAGGTTAGATT
TTTTTTATATTTTGTTTTGTGTTATTTTTTTCTTTAACATCCCTAAAATTTTCCTTACATGTTTTACTAG
CCAGATTTTTCCTCCTCTCCTGACTACTCCCAGTCATAGCTGTCCCTCTTCTCTTATGGAGATCCCTCGA
CCTGCAGCCCAAGCTTGGCGTAATCATGGTCATAGCTGTTTCCTGTGTGAAATTGTTATCCGCTCACAAT
TCCACACAACATACGAGCCGGAAGCATAAAGTGTAAAGCCTGGGGTGCCTAATGAGTGAGCTAACTCACA
TTAATTGCGTTGCGCTCACTGCCCGCTTTCCAGTCGGGAAACCTGTCGTGCCAGCGGATCCGCATCTCAA
TTAGTCAGCAACCATAGTCCCGCCCCTAACTCCGCCCATCCCGCCCCTAACTCCGCCCAGTTCCGCCCAT
TCTCCGCCCCATGGCTGACTAATTTTTTTTATTTATGCAGAGGCCGAGGCCGCCTCGGCCTCTGAGCTAT
TCCAGAAGTAGTGAGGAGGCTTTTTTGGAGGCCTAGGCTTTTGCAAAAAGCTAACTTGTTTATTGCAGCT
TATAATGGTTACAAATAAAGCAATAGCATCACAAATTTCACAAATAAAGCATTTTTTTCACTGCATTCTA
GTTGTGGTTTGTCCAAACTCATCAATGTATCTTATCATGTCTGGATCCGCTGCATTAATGAATCGGCCAA
CGCGCGGGGAGAGGCGGTTTGCGTATTGGGCGCTCTTCCGCTTCCTCGCTCACTGACTCGCTGCGCTCGG
TCGTTCGGCTGCGGCGAGCGGTATCAGCTCACTCAAAGGCGGTAATACGGTTATCCACAGAATCAGGGGA
TAACGCAGGAAAGAACATGTGAGCAAAAGGCCAGCAAAAGGCCAGGAACCGTAAAAAGGCCGCGTTGCTG
GCGTTTTTCCATAGGCTCCGCCCCCCTGACGAGCATCACAAAAATCGACGCTCAAGTCAGAGGTGGCGAA
ACCCGACAGGACTATAAAGATACCAGGCGTTTCCCCCTGGAAGCTCCCTCGTGCGCTCTCCTGTTCCGAC
CCTGCCGCTTACCGGATACCTGTCCGCCTTTCTCCCTTCGGGAAGCGTGGCGCTTTCTCATAGCTCACGC
TGTAGGTATCTCAGTTCGGTGTAGGTCGTTCGCTCCAAGCTGGGCTGTGTGCACGAACCCCCCGTTCAGC
CCGACCGCTGCGCCTTATCCGGTAACTATCGTCTTGAGTCCAACCCGGTAAGACACGACTTATCGCCACT
GGCAGCAGCCACTGGTAACAGGATTAGCAGAGCGAGGTATGTAGGCGGTGCTACAGAGTTCTTGAAGTGG
TGGCCTAACTACGGCTACACTAGAAGAACAGTATTTGGTATCTGCGCTCTGCTGAAGCCAGTTACCTTCG
GAAAAAGAGTTGGTAGCTCTTGATCCGGCAAACAAACCACCGCTGGTAGCGGTGGTTTTTTTGTTTGCAA
GCAGCAGATTACGCGCAGAAAAAAAGGATCTCAAGAAGATCCTTTGATCTTTTCTACGGGGTCTGACGCT
CAGTGGAACGAAAACTCACGTTAAGGGATTTTGGTCATGAGATTATCAAAAAGGATCTTCACCTAGATCC
TTTTAAATTAAAAATGAAGTTTTAAATCAATCTAAAGTATATATGAGTAAACTTGGTCTGACAGTTACCA
ATGCTTAATCAGTGAGGCACCTATCTCAGCGATCTGTCTATTTCGTTCATCCATAGTTGCCTGACTCCCC
GTCGTGTAGATAACTACGATACGGGAGGGCTTACCATCTGGCCCCAGTGCTGCAATGATACCGCGAGACC
CACGCTCACCGGCTCCAGATTTATCAGCAATAAACCAGCCAGCCGGAAGGGCCGAGCGCAGAAGTGGTCC
TGCAACTTTATCCGCCTCCATCCAGTCTATTAATTGTTGCCGGGAAGCTAGAGTAAGTAGTTCGCCAGTT
AATAGTTTGCGCAACGTTGTTGCCATTGCTACAGGCATCGTGGTGTCACGCTCGTCGTTTGGTATGGCTT
CATTCAGCTCCGGTTCCCAACGATCAAGGCGAGTTACATGATCCCCCATGTTGTGCAAAAAAGCGGTTAG
CTCCTTCGGTCCTCCGATCGTTGTCAGAAGTAAGTTGGCCGCAGTGTTATCACTCATGGTTATGGCAGCA
CTGCATAATTCTCTTACTGTCATGCCATCCGTAAGATGCTTTTCTGTGACTGGTGAGTACTCAACCAAGT
CATTCTGAGAATAGTGTATGCGGCGACCGAGTTGCTCTTGCCCGGCGTCAATACGGGATAATACCGCGCC
ACATAGCAGAACTTTAAAAGTGCTCATCATTGGAAAACGTTCTTCGGGGCGAAAACTCTCAAGGATCTTA
CCGCTGTTGAGATCCAGTTCGATGTAACCCACTCGTGCACCCAACTGATCTTCAGCATCTTTTACTTTCA
CCAGCGTTTCTGGGTGAGCAAAAACAGGAAGGCAAAATGCCGCAAAAAAGGGAATAAGGGCGACACGGAA
ATGTTGAATACTCATACTCTTCCTTTTTCAATATTATTGAAGCATTTATCAGGGTTATTGTCTCATGAGC
GGATACATATTTGAATGTATTTAGAAAAATAAACAAATAGGGGTTCCGCGCACATTTCCCCGAAAAGTGC
CACCTGGGTCGACATTGATTATTGACTAGTTATTAATAGTAATCAATTACGGGGTCATTAGTTCATAGCC
CATATATGGAGTTCCGCGTTACATAACTTACGGTAAATGGCCCGCCTGGCTGACCGCCCAACGACCCCCG
CCCATTGACGTCAATAATGACGTATGTTCCCATAGTAACGCCAATAGGGACTTTCCATTGACGTCAATGG
GTGGAGTATTTACGGTAAACTGCCCACTTGGCAGTACATCAAGTGTATCATATGCCAAGTACGCCCCCTA
TTGACGTCAATGACGGTAAATGGCCCGCCTGGCATTATGCCCAGTACATGACCTTATGGGACTTTCCTAC
TTGGCAGTACATCTACGTATTAGTCATCGCTATTACCATGGTCGAGGTGAGCCCCACGTTCTGCTTCACT
CTCCCCATCTCCCCCCCCTCCCCACCCCCAATTTTGTATTTATTTATTTTTTAATTATTTTGTGCAGCGA
TGGGGGCGGGGGGGGGGGG
Features (pLannotate 1.2.2; 22 found; start..end, strand, type, name):
    121..1137    +  intron         chimeric intron: chimera between introns from chicken β-actin and rabbit β-globin
   1198..1905    +  CDS            mNeonGreen: mNeonGreen is a basic (constitutively fluorescent) green/yellow fluorescent protein published in 2013, derived from Branchiostoma lanceolatum. It is reported to be a very rapidly-maturing monomer with moderate acid sensitivity.
   1936..2430    +  CDS            ecDHFR: E. coli dihydrofolate reductase; folA
   2587..3663    +  CDS            Gnaq: GNAQ_MOUSE - Experimental evidence at protein level: Swiss-Prot protein existence level 1. Guanine nucleotide-binding proteins (G proteins) are involved as modulators or transducers in various transmembrane signaling systems. Regulates B-cell selection and survival and is required to prevent B-cell-dependent autoimmunity. Regulates chemotaxis of BM- derived neutrophils and dendritic cells (in vitro). Transduces FFAR4 signaling in response to long-chain fatty acids (LCFAs). From Mus musculus (Mouse).
   3695..3718    -  misc_feature   MCS (fragment): pBluescript multiple cloning site
   3731..3749    -  promoter       T3 promoter: promoter for bacteriophage T3 RNA polymerase
   3808..3882    +  CDS            HBB (fragment): HBB_PONPY - Experimental evidence at transcript level: Swiss-Prot protein existence level 2. Involved in oxygen transport from the lung to the various peripheral tissues. From Pongo pygmaeus (Bornean orangutan).
   3953..4008    +  polyA_signal   β-globin poly(A) signal: rabbit β-globin polyadenylation signal (Gil and Proudfoot, 1987)
   4393..4409    -  protein_bind   lac operator: The lac repressor binds to the lac operator to inhibit transcription in E. coli. This inhibition can be relieved by adding lactose or isopropyl-β-D-thiogalactopyranoside (IPTG). lac repressor encoded by lacI
   4417..4447    -  promoter       lac promoter: promoter for the E. coli lac operon
   4462..4483    -  protein_bind   CAP binding site: CAP binding activates transcription in the presence of cAMP. E. coli catabolite activator protein
   4496..4535    -  CDS            lacI (fragment): lac repressor; lacI; The lac repressor binds to the lac operator to inhibit transcription in E. coli. This inhibition can be relieved by adding lactose or isopropyl-β-D-thiogalactopyranoside (IPTG).
   4542..4564    +  promoter       SV40 promoter (fragment): SV40 enhancer and early promoter
   4588..4723    +  rep_origin     SV40 ori: SV40 origin of replication
   4743..4877    +  polyA_signal   SV40 poly(A) signal: SV40 polyadenylation signal
   4879..4933    -  CDS            lacI (fragment): lac repressor; lacI; The lac repressor binds to the lac operator to inhibit transcription in E. coli. This inhibition can be relieved by adding lactose or isopropyl-β-D-thiogalactopyranoside (IPTG).
   5116..5704    -  rep_origin     ori: high-copy-number ColE1/pMB1/pBR322/pUC origin of replication
   5875..6735    -  CDS            AmpR: β-lactamase; bla; confers resistance to ampicillin, carbenicillin, and related antibiotics
   6736..6840    -  promoter       AmpR promoter: bla
   6871..7250    +  enhancer       CMV enhancer: human cytomegalovirus immediate early enhancer
   7252..7369    +  promoter       chicken β-actin promoter (fragment): contains a 21-bp deletion relative to the standard chicken β-actin promoter
   7363..120     +  promoter       chicken β-actin promoter (fragment) (across the origin): No description available
