[The description below was written by a language model from this plasmid's Addgene catalogue record and pLannotate feature annotations shown in this document.]
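Description:
pCAGGS-mNG-eDHFR(69K6)-G-alpha-q(L254A) is a mammalian expression plasmid built on the pCAGGS backbone. It is maintained in E. coli through a high-copy ColE1/pUC-type origin and selected with ampicillin via the β-lactamase gene. Expression in mammalian cells is driven by the CAG promoter, seen in the feature tables as the CMV immediate-early enhancer, the chicken β-actin promoter and a chimeric β-actin/β-globin intron. Transcripts are terminated by the rabbit β-globin polyadenylation signal. The backbone also carries an SV40 origin, which can support episomal replication in cells expressing large T antigen, along with remnants of lac and T3 promoter sequence. No mammalian selection marker is annotated, which fits use by transient transfection.

The roughly 2.5 kb insert encodes a single fusion protein. It consists of the green fluorescent protein mNeonGreen, an engineered E. coli dihydrofolate reductase variant designated eDHFR(69K6), and Gαq at the C-terminus. The catalogue lists the gene as human GNAQ, whereas automated annotation matched the closely related mouse protein. Gαq carries the C9S/C10S/Q209L/L254A substitutions. Q209L is generally known as a GTPase-deficient activating mutation, and the N-terminal cysteines are the usual palmitoylation sites, so their loss would be expected to reduce intrinsic membrane anchoring. The record does not explain the role of L254A.

The depositor notes that translocation is controlled with the compound mDcTMP, a ligand that presumably binds the eDHFR domain. This matches the associated chemogenetic platform for controlling plasma membrane signalling, with mNeonGreen allowing relocalisation to be imaged. The depositor and sequencing-derived records differ by about 30 nt but show the same feature organisation.
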