Addgene plasmid #178851: pCAGGS-mNG-eDHFR(69K6)-G-alpha-q(L254A)
Purpose: Mammalian expression of Gαq(L254A) fused to mNeonGreen-eDHFR(69K6)
Depositing lab: Shinya Tsukiji. Depositing organization: Nagoya Institute of Technology. Publication: A chemogenetic platform for controlling plasma membrane signaling and synthetic signal oscillation. Suzuki S, Nakamura A, Hatano Y, Yoshikawa M, Yoshii T, Sawada S, Atsuta-Tsunoda K, Aoki K, Tsukiji S. Cell Chem Biol. 2022 Sep 15;29(9):1446-1464.e10. doi: 10.1016/j.chembiol.2022.06.005. Epub 2022 Jul 13. PubMed 35835118.
Backbone
  Vector backbone: pCAGGS
  Backbone manufacturer: Dr. Jun-ichi Miyazaki (Osaka University, Japan)
  Backbone size w/o insert (bp): 4912
  Vector type: Mammalian Expression
Growth in bacteria
  Bacterial resistance: Ampicillin, 100 μg/mL
  Growth temperature: 37°C
  Growth strain: DH5alpha
  Copy number: High Copy
Gene/Insert
  Gene/Insert name: mNeonGreen-eDHFR(69K6)-Gαq(L254A)
  Species: H. sapiens (human)
  Insert size (bp): 2487
  Mutation: Gαq: C9S/C10S/Q209L/L254A
  Entrez Gene: GNAQ (a.k.a. CMAL, CMC1, G-ALPHA-q, GAQ, SWS)
  Promoter: CAG
  Cloning method: Gibson Cloning
Terms and licenses: Academic/Nonprofit Terms; Industry Terms: Not Available to Industry
Depositor comments: The chemical mDcTMP, to control protein translocation, can be obtained from Funakoshi Co., Ltd. https://www.funakoshi.co.jp/exports_contents/95015. Please visit https://www.biorxiv.org/content/10.1101/2021.03.16.435568v1 for bioRxiv preprint.
How to cite: pCAGGS-mNG-eDHFR(69K6)-G-alpha-q(L254A) was a gift from Shinya Tsukiji (Addgene plasmid # 178851 ; http://n2t.net/addgene:178851 ; RRID:Addgene_178851)
